>Addgene plasmid #47356 | HLH Clock Pas 1-401 VenN L113E | addgene partial sequence | sequence record 69341 | SV40pA-rev
TAACAACAACAATTGCATTCATTTTATGTTTCAGGTTCAGGGGGAGGTGTGGGAGGTTTTTTAAAGCAAG
TAAAACCTCTACAAATGTGGTATGGCTGATTATGATCAGTTATCTAGATCCGGTGGATCCCGAATCTTGG
CTTTTGTCTCCGGACTTGTACAGCTCGGCGGTGATATAGACGTTGTGGCTGTTGTAGTTGTACTCCAGCT
TGTGCCCCAGGATGTTGCCGTCCTCCTTGAAGTCGATGCCCTTCAGCTCGATGCGGTTCACCAGGGTGTC
GCCCTCGAACTTCACCTCGGCGCGGGTCTTGTAGTTGCCGTCGTCCTTGAAGAAGATGGTGCGCTCCTGG
ACGTAGCCTTCGGGCATGGCGGACTTGAAGAAGTCGTGCTGCTTCATGTGGTCGGGGTAGCGGGCGAAGC
ACTGCAGGCCGTAGCCCAGGGTGGTCACGAGGGTGGGCCAGGGCACGGGCAGCTTGCCGGTGGTGCAGAT
CAGCTTCAGGGTCAGCTTGCCGTAGGTGGCATCGCCCTCGCCCTCGCCGGACACGCTGAACTTGTGGCCG
TTTACGTCGCCGTCCAGCTCGACCAGGATGGGCACCACCCCGGTGAACAGCTCCTCGCCCTTGCTCACCA
TGGTGGCGACCGGAGCAGCTGTCTCAGGAAGAGACTCTTCAATGCCAAGTTCTCGCCGTCTTTCAGCCCT
AACTTCTGCATAACTTACTACAGTGTGAGTACAAACAATGAACTCTGGCCTTGAATTCCACTGATGGTAA
GTAATATAATAATGAGTCTGAAGCCATATCCACTGCTGGCCTTTGGTCAGGAATCTATAGTAACACGATT
TGCCTTTTCCATA
