>Addgene plasmid #47356 | HLH Clock Pas 1-401 VenN L113E | addgene partial sequence | sequence record 70408 | CMV-F 5'-CGCAAATGGGCGGTAGGCGTG-3'
GTGAACCGTCAGATCCGCTAGCATGGTGTTTACCGTAAGCTGTAGTAAAATGAGCTCAATTGTTGACAGA
GATGACAGTAGTATTTTTGATGGATTGGTGGAAGAAGATGACAAGGACAAAGCAAAAAGAGTATCTAGAA
ACAAATCAGAAAAGAAACGTAGAGATCAGTTCAATGTCCTCATTAAGGAGCTGGGGTCTATGCTTCCTGG
TAACGCGAGAAAGATGGACAAGTCTACTGTTCTACAGAAGAGCATTGATTTTTTGCGCAAACATAAAGAG
ACCACTGCACAGTCAGATGCTAGTGAGATTCGACAGGACTGGAAACCCACATTCCTTAGTAATGAAGAGT
TTACACAGGAGATGTTAGAGGCTCTTGATGGTTTTTTTTTAGCGATCATGACAGATGGAAGTATAATATA
TGTATCTGAGAGTGTAACTTCGTTACTTGAACATTTACCATCTGATCTTGTGGATCAAAGTATATTTAAT
TTTATCCCAGAGGGAGAACATTCAGAGGTTTATAAGATACTCTCTACTCATCTGCTGGAAAGTGACTCAT
TAACCCCTGAGTACTTAAAATCAAAAAATCAGTTAGAATTCTGTTGTCACATGCTTCGAGGAACAATAGA
CCCAAAGGAGCCATCCACCTATGAATATGTGAGATTTATAGGAAATTTTAAATCTTTAACCAGTGTATCA
ACTTCAACACACAATGGTTTTGAAGGAACTATACAACGCACACATAGGCCTTCTTATGAAGATAGAGTTT
GTTTTGTAGCTACTGTCAGATTAGCTACACCTCAGTTCATCAAGGAAATGTGTACTGTTGAAGAACCAAA
TGAAGAGTTTACATCTAGACACAGTTTAGAATGGAAGTTTCTATTTTTAGATCACAGGGCACCACCAATA
ATAGGCTATTTGCCATTTGAAGTCTTGGGAACATCAGGCTATGATTACTATC
