[The description below was written by a language model from this plasmid's Addgene catalogue record.]
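Description:
HLH Clock Pas 1-401 VenN L113E is a mammalian expression plasmid built on the Clontech pEGFP-C1 backbone. It is maintained as a high-copy plasmid in E. coli under kanamycin selection. The record includes no feature table, so details such as the origin of replication, polyadenylation signal and any mammalian selection marker are not documented here. The restriction sites used for cloning are also listed as unknown.

The insert is a fragment of mouse Clock covering amino acids 1–401, expressed from the CMV promoter. As the construct name indicates, this region spans the basic helix-loop-helix domain and the PAS domains, the part of CLOCK through which it heterodimerizes with BMAL1. The fragment carries an L113E point substitution. It is fused to the N-terminal portion of the Venus fluorescent protein (residues 1–155, "VenN"), which the record lists as a C-terminal tag. Whether the EGFP coding sequence of the parent vector was removed or replaced is not stated, although the split-Venus design implies that Venus is the intended fluorescent component.

The plasmid is intended for bimolecular fluorescence complementation (BiFC). In this assay the non-fluorescent VenN half regains fluorescence only when it is brought close to a complementary C-terminal Venus fragment fused to an interacting partner. The associated work concerns the structure of the CLOCK:BMAL1 heterodimer, so the partner is presumably a BMAL1 fusion, though the record does not name it. Comparing this L113E mutant with the corresponding wild-type fragment would let users test in living mammalian cells how that residue contributes to complex formation.
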