Addgene plasmid #47356: HLH Clock Pas 1-401 VenN L113E
Purpose: Clock fragment mutatation tagged with VenN used for BiFC
Depositing lab: Joseph Takahashi. Depositing organization: University of Texas Southwestern Medical Center. Publication: Crystal structure of the heterodimeric CLOCK:BMAL1 transcriptional activator complex. Huang N, Chelliah Y, Shan Y, Taylor CA, Yoo SH, Partch C, Green CB, Zhang H, Takahashi JS. Science. 2012 Jul 13;337(6091):189-94. doi: 10.1126/science.1222804. Epub 2012 May 31. PubMed 22653727.
Backbone
  Vector backbone: pEGFP-C1
  Backbone manufacturer: Clontech
  Vector type: Mammalian Expression
Growth in bacteria
  Bacterial resistance: Kanamycin, 50 μg/mL
  Growth temperature: 37°C
  Growth strain: DH5alpha
  Copy number: High Copy
Gene/Insert
  Gene/Insert name: Clock
  Species: M. musculus (mouse)
  Mutation: aa 1-401, L113E
  Entrez Gene: Clock (a.k.a. 5330400M04Rik, KAT13D)
  Promoter: CMV
  Tag / fusion protein: Venus aa 1-155 (C terminal on backbone)
  Cloning method: Restriction Enzyme; 5′ cloning site unknown (unknown if destroyed); 3′ cloning site unknown (unknown if destroyed)
  Sequencing primers: 5′ CMV-F
Terms and licenses: Academic/Nonprofit Terms; Industry Terms: Not Available to Industry
How to cite: HLH Clock Pas 1-401 VenN L113E was a gift from Joseph Takahashi (Addgene plasmid # 47356 ; http://n2t.net/addgene:47356 ; RRID:Addgene_47356)
